>Addgene plasmid #209343 | pJRA110 | addgene full sequence | sequence record 420464 | Addgene NGS Result
TGGCAGGATATATTGTGGTGTAAACAAATTGACGCTTAGACAACTTAATAACACATTGCGGACGTTTTTA
ATGTACTGAATTAACGCCGAATTAATTCGAGCTCGGATCTGATAATTTATTTGAAAATTCATAAGAAAAG
CAAACGTTACATGAATTGATGAAACAATACAAAGACAGATAAAGCCACGCACATTTAGGATATTGGCCGA
GATTACTGAATATTGAGTAAGATCACGGAATTTCTGACAGGAGCATGTCTTCAATTCAGCCCAAATGGCA
GTTGAAATACTCAAACCGCCCCATATGCAGGAGCGGATCATTCATTGTTTGTTTGGTTGCCTTTGCCAAC
ATGGGAGTCCAAGATTCTGCAGTCAAATCTCGGTGACGGGCAGGACCGGACGGGGCGGTACCGGCAGGCT
GAAGTCCAGCTGCCAGAAACCCACGTCATGCCAGTTCCCGTGCTTGAAGCCGGCCGCCCGCAGCATGCCG
CGGGGGGCATATCCGAGCGCCTCGTGCATGCGCACGCTCGGGTCGTTGGGCAGCCCGATGACAGCGACCA
CGCTCTTGAAGCCCTGTGCCTCCAGGGACTTCAGCAGGTGGGTGTAGAGCGTGGAGCCCAGTCCCGTCCG
CTGGTGGCGGGGGGAGACGTACACGGTCGACTCGGCCGTCCAGTCGTAGGCGTTGCGTGCCTTCCAGGGG
CCCGCGTAGGCGATGCCGGCGACCTCGCCGTCCACCTCGGCGACGAGCCAGGGATAGCGCTCCCGCAGAC
GGACGAGGTCGTCCGTCCACTCCTGCGGTTCCTGCGGCTCGGTACGGAAGTTGACCGTGCTTGTCTCGAT
GTAGTGGTTGACGATGGTGCAGACCGCCGGCATGTCCGCCTCGGTGGCACGGCGGATGTCGGCCGGGCGT
CGTTCTGGGCTCATCGATTCGATTTGGTGTATCGAGATTGGTTATGAAATTCAGATGCTAGTGTAATGTA
TTGGTAATTTGGGAAGATATAATAGGAAGCAAGGCTATTTATCCATTTCTGAAAAGGCGAAATGGCGTCA
CCGCGAGCGTCACGCGCATTCCGTTCTTGCTGTAAAGCGTTGTTTGGTACACTTTTGACTAGCGAGGCTT
GGCGTGTCAGCGTATCTATTCAAAAGTCGTTAATGGCTGCGGATCAAGAAAAAGTTGGAATAGAAACAGA
ATACCCGCGAAATTCAGGCCCGGTTGCCATGTCCTACACGCCGAAATAAACGACCAAATTAGTAGAAAAA
TAAAAACTGACTCGGATACTTACGTCACGTCTTGCGCACTGATTTGAAAAATCTCAGAATTCGCGACGTC
GAAGCACCCACCCTAAGCCACATTTTAATCCTTCTGTTGGCCATGCCCCATCAAAGTTGCACTTAACCCA
AGATTGTGGTGGAGCTTCCCATGTTTCTCGTCTGTCCCGACGGTGTTGTGGTTGGTGCTTTCCTTACATT
CTGAGCCTCTTTCCTTCTAATCCACTCATCTGCATCTTCTTGTGTCCTTACTAATACCTCATTGGTTCCA
AATTCCCTCCCTTTAAGCACCAGCTCGTTTCTGTTCTTCCACAGCCTCCCAAGTATCCAAGGGACTAAAG
CCTCCACATTCTTCAGATCAGGATATTCTTGTTTAAGATGTTGAACTCTATGGAGGTTTGTATGAACTGA
TGATCTAGGACCGGATAAGTTCCCTTCTTCATAGCGAACTTATTCAAAGAATGTTTTGTGTATCATTCTT
GTTACATTGTTATTAATGAAAAAATATTATTGGTCATTGGACTGAACACGAGTGTTAAATATGGACCAGG
CCCCAAATAAGATCCATTGATATATGAATTAAATAACAAGAATAAATCGAGTCACCAAACCACTTGCCTT
TTTTAACGAGACTTGTTCACCAACTTGATACAAAAGTCATTATCCTATGCAAATCAATAATCATACAAAA
ATATCCAATAACACTAAAAAATTAAAAGAAATGGATAATTTCACAATATGTTATACGATAAAGAAGTTAC
TTTTCCAAGAAATTCACTGATTTTATAAGCCCACTTGCATTAGATAAATGGCAAAAAAAAACAAAAAGGA
AAAGAAATAAAGCACGAAGAATTCTAGAAAATACGAAATACGCTTCAATGCAGTGGGACCCACGGTTCAA
TTATTGCCAATTTTCAGCTCCACCGTATATTTAAAAAATAAAACGATAATGCTAAAAAAATATAAATCGT
AACGATCGTTAAATCTCAACGGCTGGATCTTATGACGACCGTTAGAAATTGTGGTTGTCGACGAGTCAGT
AATAAACGGCGTCAAAGTGGTTGCAGCCGGCACACACGAGTCGTGTTTATCAACTCAAAGCACAAATACT
TTTCCTCAACCTAAAAATAAGGCAATTAGCCAAAAACAACTTTGCGTGTAAACAACGCTCAATACACGTG
TCATTTTATTATTAGCTATTGCTTCACCGCCTTAGCTTTCTCGTGACCTAGTCGTCCTCGTCTTTTCTTC
TTCTTCTTCTATAAAACAATACCCAAAGAGCTCTTCTTCTTCACAATTCAGATTTCAATTTCTCAAAATC
TTAAAAACTTTCTCTCAATTCTCTCTACCGTGATCAAGGTAAATTTCTGTGTTCCTTATTCTCTCAAAAT
CTTCGATTTTGTTTTCGTTCGATCCCAATTTCGTATATGTTCTTTGGTTTAGATTCTGTTAATCTTAGAT
CGAAGACGATTTTCTGGGTTTGATCGTTAGATATCATCTTAATTCTCGATTAGGGTTTCATAGATATCAT
CCGATTTGTTCAAATAATTTGAGTTTTGTCGAATAATTACTCTTCGATTTGTGATTTCTATCTAGATCTG
GTGTTAGTTTCTAGTTTGTGCGATCGAATTTGTCCTCGAGATGGCTTCTACTCCTTTTAAATTTCAGTTG
AAGGGTACTATTAATGGTAAGAGCTTCACTGTTGAGGGAGAGGGTGAAGGAAACTCTCATGAGGGTTCAC
ATAAAGGAAAGTATGTGTGTACATCTGGAAAGTTGCCTATGTCATGGGCTGCCCTCGGTACTTCTTTCGG
ATATGGAATGAAATATTATACAAAATATCCTTCTGGTCTTAAGAATTGGTTCCATGAAGTGATGCCTGAG
GGATTCACTTACGATAGGCATATTCAGTACAAGGGAGATGGTTCCATTCATGCTAAGCATCAGCATTTCA
TGAAAAACGGAACTTACCATAATATCGTGGAGTTCACAGGCCAAGATTTTAAGGAAAACTCTCCTGTTTT
GACTGGTGATATGAATGTTTCTCTCCCAAACGATGTTCAACATATTCCAAGAGATGATGGAGTTGAATGC
CCTGTTACCCTCTTGTATCCTCTTCTTTCAGATAAATCTAAGTGTGTTGAGGCTCATCAAAACACTATCT
GTAAGCCTTTGCATAATCAGCCAGCTCCAGATGTGCCATATCATTGGATCAGAAAGCAATACACACAATC
TAAGGATGATACTGAAGAACGTGATCACATCTGTCAGTCTGAAACACTTGAAGCTCATTTGTCCGGACTC
AGATCACGAGCTCAAGCTTCAAATTCTGCAGTCGACGGTACCGCGGGCCCGGGATCATCAACAAGTTTGT
ACAAAAAAGCTGAACGAGAAACGTAAAATGATATAAATATCAATATATTAAATTAGATTTTGCATAAAAA
ACAGACTACATAATACTGTAAAACACAACATATCCAGTCACTATGGCGGCCGCATTAGGCACCCCAGGCT
TTACACTTTATGCTTCCGGCTCGTATAATGTGTGGATTTTGAGTTAGGATCCGTCGAGATTTTCAGGAGC
TAAGGAAGCTAAAATGGAGAAAAAAATCACTGGATATACCACCGTTGATATATCCCAATGGCATCGTAAA
GAACATTTTGAGGCATTTCAGTCAGTTGCTCAATGTACCTATAACCAGACCGTTCAGCTGGATATTACGG
CCTTTTTAAAGACCGTAAAGAAAAATAAGCACAAGTTTTATCCGGCCTTTATTCACATTCTTGCCCGCCT
GATGAATGCTCATCCGGAGTTCCGTATGGCAATGAAAGACGGTGAGCTGGTGATATGGGATAGTGTTCAC
CCTTGTTACACCGTTTTCCATGAGCAAACTGAAACGTTTTCATCGCTCTGGAGTGAATACCACGACGATT
TCCGGCAGTTTCTACACATATATTCGCAAGATGTGGCGTGTTACGGTGAAAACCTGGCCTATTTCCCTAA
AGGGTTTATTGAGAATATGTTTTTCGTCTCAGCCAATCCCTGGGTGAGTTTCACCAGTTTTGATTTAAAC
GTGGCCAATATGGACAACTTCTTCGCCCCCGTTTTCACCATGGGCAAATATTATACGCAAGGCGACAAGG
TGCTGATGCCGCTGGCGATTCAGGTTCATCATGCCGTTTGTGATGGCTTCCATGTCGGCAGAATGCTTAA
TGAATTACAACAGTACTGCGATGAGTGGCAGGGCGGGGCGTAAAGATCTGGATCCGGCTTACTAAAAGCC
AGATAACAGTATGCGTATTTGCGCGCTGATTTTTGCGGTATAAGAATATATACTGATATGTATACCCGAA
GTATGTCAAAAAGAGGTATGCTATGAAGCAGCGTATTACAGTGACAGTTGACAGCGACAGCTATCAGTTG
CTCAAGGCATATATGATGTCAATATCTCCGGTCTGGTAAGCACAACCATGCAGAATGAAGCCCGTCGTCT
GCGTGCCGAACGCTGGAAAGCGGAAAATCAGGAAGGGATGGCTGAGGTCGCCCGGTTTATTGAAATGAAC
GGCTCTTTTGCTGACGAGAACAGGGGCTGGTGAAATGCAGTTTAAGGTTTACACCTATAAAAGAGAGAGC
CGTTATCGTCTGTTTGTGGATGTACAGAGTGATATTATTGACACGCCCGGGCGACGGATGGTGATCCCCC
TGGCCAGTGCACGTCTGCTGTCAGATAAAGTCTCCCGTGAACTTTACCCGGTGGTGCATATCGGGGATGA
AAGCTGGCGCATGATGACCACCGATATGGCCAGTGTGCCGGTCTCCGTTATCGGGGAAGAAGTGGCTGAT
CTCAGCCACCGCGAAAATGACATCAAAAACGCCATTAACCTGATGTTCTGGGGAATATAAATGTCAGGCT
CCCTTATACACAGCCAGTCTGCAGGTCGACCATAGTGACTGGATATGTTGTGTTTTACAGTATTATGTAG
TCTGTTTTTTATGCAAAATCTAATTTAATATATTGATATTTATATCATTTTACGTTTCTCGTTCAGCTTT
CTTGTACAAAGTGGTTGATGATCCTAGGTGAGTCTAGAGAGTTAATTAAGACCCGGGACTAGTCCCTAGA
GTCCTGCTTTAATGAGATATGCGAGACGCCTATGATCGCATGATATTTGCTTTCAATTCTGTTGTGCACG
TTGTAAAAAACCTGAGCATGTGTAGCTCAGATCCTTACCGCCGGTTTCGGTTCATTCTAATGAATATATC
ACCCGTTACTATCGTATTTTTATGAATAATATTCTCCGTTCAATTTACTGATTGTACCCTACTACTTATA
TGTACAATATTAAAATGAAAACAATATATTGTGCTGAATAGGTTTATAGCGACATCTATGATAGAGCGCC
ACAATAACAAACAATTGCGTTTTATTATTACAAATCCAATTTTAAAAAAAGCGGCAGAACCGGTCAAACC
TAAAAGACTGATTACATAAATCTTATTCAAATTTCAAAAGTGCCCCAGGGGCTAGTATCTACGACACACC
GAGCGGCGAACTAATAACGCTCACTGAAGGGAACTCCGGTTCCCCGCCGGCGCGCATGGGTGAGATTCCT
TGAAGTTGAGTATTGGCCGTCCGCTCTACCGAAAGTTACGGGCACCATTCAACCCGGTCCAGCACGGCGG
CCGGGTAACCGACTTGCTGCCCCGAGAATTATGCAGCATTTTTTTGGTGTATGTGGGCCCCAAATGAAGT
GCAGGTCAAACCTTGACAGTGACGACAAATCGTTGGGCGGGTCCAGGGCGAATTTTGCGACAACATGTCG
AGGCTCAGCAGGACCTGCATGCAGGCATGCAAGCTTGGCACTGGCCGTCGTTTTACAACGTCGTGACTGG
GAAAACCCTGGCGTTACCCAACTTAATCGCCTTGCAGCACATCCCCCTTTCGCCAGCTGGCGTAATAGCG
AAGAGGCCCGCACCGATCGCCCTTCCCAACAGTTGCGCAGCCTGAATGGCGAATGCTAGAGCAGCTTGAG
CTTGGATCAGATTGTCGTTTCCCGCCTTCAGTTTAAACTATCAGTGTTTGACAGGATATATTGGCGGGTA
AACCTAAGAGAAAAGAGCGTTTATTAGAATAATCGGATATTTAAAAGGGCGTGAAAAGGTTTATCCGTTC
GTCCATTTGTATGTGCATGCCAACCACAGGGTTCCCCTCGGGATCAAAGTACTTTGATCCAACCCCTCCG
CTGCTATAGTGCAGTCGGCTTCTGACGTTCAGTGCAGCCGTCTTCTGAAAACGACATGTCGCACAAGTCC
TAAGTTACGCGACAGGCTGCCGCCCTGCCCTTTTCCTGGCGTTTTCTTGTCGCGTGTTTTAGTCGCATAA
AGTAGAATACTTGCGACTAGAACCGGAGACATTACGCCATGAACAAGAGCGCCGCCGCTGGCCTGCTGGG
CTATGCCCGCGTCAGCACCGACGACCAGGACTTGACCAACCAACGGGCCGAACTGCACGCGGCCGGCTGC
ACCAAGCTGTTTTCCGAGAAGATCACCGGCACCAGGCGCGACCGCCCGGAGCTGGCCAGGATGCTTGACC
ACCTACGCCCTGGCGACGTTGTGACAGTGACCAGGCTAGACCGCCTGGCCCGCAGCACCCGCGACCTACT
GGACATTGCCGAGCGCATCCAGGAGGCCGGCGCGGGCCTGCGTAGCCTGGCAGAGCCGTGGGCCGACACC
ACCACGCCGGCCGGCCGCATGGTGTTGACCGTGTTCGCCGGCATTGCCGAGTTCGAGCGTTCCCTAATCA
TCGACCGCACCCGGAGCGGGCGCGAGGCCGCCAAGGCCCGAGGCGTGAAGTTTGGCCCCCGCCCTACCCT
CACCCCGGCACAGATCGCGCACGCCCGCGAGCTGATCGACCAGGAAGGCCGCACCGTGAAAGAGGCGGCT
GCACTGCTTGGCGTGCATCGCTCGACCCTGTACCGCGCACTTGAGCGCAGCGAGGAAGTGACGCCCACCG
AGGCCAGGCGGCGCGGTGCCTTCCGTGAGGACGCATTGACCGAGGCCGACGCCCTGGCGGCCGCCGAGAA
TGAACGCCAAGAGGAACAAGCATGAAACCGCACCAGGACGGCCAGGACGAACCGTTTTTCATTACCGAAG
AGATCGAGGCGGAGATGATCGCGGCCGGGTACGTGTTCGAGCCGCCCGCGCACGTCTCAACCGTGCGGCT
GCATGAAATCCTGGCCGGTTTGTCTGATGCCAAGCTGGCGGCCTGGCCGGCCAGCTTGGCCGCTGAAGAA
ACCGAGCGCCGCCGTCTAAAAAGGTGATGTGTATTTGAGTAAAACAGCTTGCGTCATGCGGTCGCTGCGT
ATATGATGCGATGAGTAAATAAACAAATACGCAAGGGGAACGCATGAAGGTTATCGCTGTACTTAACCAG
AAAGGCGGGTCAGGCAAGACGACCATCGCAACCCATCTAGCCCGCGCCCTGCAACTCGCCGGGGCCGATG
TTCTGTTAGTCGATTCCGATCCCCAGGGCAGTGCCCGCGATTGGGCGGCCGTGCGGGAAGATCAACCGCT
AACCGTTGTCGGCATCGACCGCCCGACGATTGACCGCGACGTGAAGGCCATCGGCCGGCGCGACTTCGTA
GTGATCGACGGAGCGCCCCAGGCGGCGGACTTGGCTGTGTCCGCGATCAAGGCAGCCGACTTCGTGCTGA
TTCCGGTGCAGCCAAGCCCTTACGACATATGGGCCACCGCCGACCTGGTGGAGCTGGTTAAGCAGCGCAT
TGAGGTCACGGATGGAAGGCTACAAGCGGCCTTTGTCGTGTCGCGGGCGATCAAAGGCACGCGCATCGGC
GGTGAGGTTGCCGAGGCGCTGGCCGGGTACGAGCTGCCCATTCTTGAGTCCCGTATCACGCAGCGCGTGA
GCTACCCAGGCACTGCCGCCGCCGGCACAACCGTTCTTGAATCAGAACCCGAGGGCGACGCTGCCCGCGA
GGTCCAGGCGCTGGCCGCTGAAATTAAATCAAAACTCATTTGAGTTAATGAGGTAAAGAGAAAATGAGCA
AAAGCACAAACACGCTAAGTGCCGGCCGTCCGAGCGCACGCAGCAGCAAGGCTGCAACGTTGGCCAGCCT
GGCAGACACGCCAGCCATGAAGCGGGTCAACTTTCAGTTGCCGGCGGAGGATCACACCAAGCTGAAGATG
TACGCGGTACGCCAAGGCAAGACCATTACCGAGCTGCTATCTGAATACATCGCGCAGCTACCAGAGTAAA
TGAGCAAATGAATAAATGAGTAGATGAATTTTAGCGGCTAAAGGAGGCGGCATGGAAAATCAAGAACAAC
CAGGCACCGACGCCGTGGAATGCCCCATGTGTGGAGGAACGGGCGGTTGGCCAGGCGTAAGCGGCTGGGT
TGCCTGCCGGCCCTGCAATGGCACTGGAACCCCCAAGCCCGAGGAATCGGCGTGAGCGGTCGCAAACCAT
CCGGCCCGGTACAAATCGGCGCGGCGCTGGGTGATGACCTGGTGGAGAAGTTGAAGGCCGCGCAGGCCGC
CCAGCGGCAACGCATCGAGGCAGAAGCACGCCCCGGTGAATCGTGGCAAGCGGCCGCTGATCGAATCCGC
AAAGAATCCCGGCAACCGCCGGCAGCCGGTGCGCCGTCGATTAGGAAGCCGCCCAAGGGCGACGAGCAAC
CAGATTTTTTCGTTCCGATGCTCTATGACGTGGGCACCCGCGATAGTCGCAGCATCATGGACGTGGCCGT
TTTCCGTCTGTCGAAGCGTGACCGACGAGCTGGCGAGGTGATCCGCTACGAGCTTCCAGACGGGCACGTA
GAGGTTTCCGCAGGGCCGGCCGGCATGGCCAGTGTGTGGGATTACGACCTGGTACTGATGGCGGTTTCCC
ATCTAACCGAATCCATGAACCGATACCGGGAAGGGAAGGGAGACAAGCCCGGCCGCGTGTTCCGTCCACA
CGTTGCGGACGTACTCAAGTTCTGCCGGCGAGCCGATGGCGGAAAGCAGAAAGACGACCTGGTAGAAACC
TGCATTCGGTTAAACACCACGCACGTTGCCATGCAGCGTACGAAGAAGGCCAAGAACGGCCGCCTGGTGA
CGGTATCCGAGGGTGAAGCCTTGATTAGCCGCTACAAGATCGTAAAGAGCGAAACCGGGCGGCCGGAGTA
CATCGAGATCGAGCTAGCTGATTGGATGTACCGCGAGATCACAGAAGGCAAGAACCCGGACGTGCTGACG
GTTCACCCCGATTACTTTTTGATCGATCCCGGCATCGGCCGTTTTCTCTACCGCCTGGCACGCCGCGCCG
CAGGCAAGGCAGAAGCCAGATGGTTGTTCAAGACGATCTACGAACGCAGTGGCAGCGCCGGAGAGTTCAA
GAAGTTCTGTTTCACCGTGCGCAAGCTGATCGGGTCAAATGACCTGCCGGAGTACGATTTGAAGGAGGAG
GCGGGGCAGGCTGGCCCGATCCTAGTCATGCGCTACCGCAACCTGATCGAGGGCGAAGCATCCGCCGGTT
CCTAATGTACGGAGCAGATGCTAGGGCAAATTGCCCTAGCAGGGGAAAAAGGTCGAAAAGGTCTCTTTCC
TGTGGATAGCACGTACATTGGGAACCCAAAGCCGTACATTGGGAACCGGAACCCGTACATTGGGAACCCA
AAGCCGTACATTGGGAACCGGTCACACATGTAAGTGACTGATATAAAAGAGAAAAAAGGCGATTTTTCCG
CCTAAAACTCTTTAAAACTTATTAAAACTCTTAAAACCCGCCTGGCCTGTGCATAACTGTCTGGCCAGCG
CACAGCCGAAGAGCTGCAAAAAGCGCCTACCCTTCGGTCGCTGCGCTCCCTACGCCCCGCCGCTTCGCGT
CGGCCTATCGCGGCCGCTGGCCGCTCAAAAATGGCTGGCCTACGGCCAGGCAATCTACCAGGGCGCGGAC
AAGCCGCGCCGTCGCCACTCGACCGCCGGCGCCCACATCAAGGCACCCTGCCTCGCGCGTTTCGGTGATG
ACGGTGAAAACCTCTGACACATGCAGCTCCCGGAGACGGTCACAGCTTGTCTGTAAGCGGATGCCGGGAG
CAGACAAGCCCGTCAGGGCGCGTCAGCGGGTGTTGGCGGGTGTCGGGGCGCAGCCATGACCCAGTCACGT
AGCGATAGCGGAGTGTATACTGGCTTAACTATGCGGCATCAGAGCAGATTGTACTGAGAGTGCACCATAT
GCGGTGTGAAATACCGCACAGATGCGTAAGGAGAAAATACCGCATCAGGCGCTCTTCCGCTTCCTCGCTC
ACTGACTCGCTGCGCTCGGTCGTTCGGCTGCGGCGAGCGGTATCAGCTCACTCAAAGGCGGTAATACGGT
TATCCACAGAATCAGGGGATAACGCAGGAAAGAACATGTGAGCAAAAGGCCAGCAAAAGGCCAGGAACCG
TAAAAAGGCCGCGTTGCTGGCGTTTTTCCATAGGCTCCGCCCCCCTGACGAGCATCACAAAAATCGACGC
TCAAGTCAGAGGTGGCGAAACCCGACAGGACTATAAAGATACCAGGCGTTTCCCCCTGGAAGCTCCCTCG
TGCGCTCTCCTGTTCCGACCCTGCCGCTTACCGGATACCTGTCCGCCTTTCTCCCTTCGGGAAGCGTGGC
GCTTTCTCATAGCTCACGCTGTAGGTATCTCAGTTCGGTGTAGGTCGTTCGCTCCAAGCTGGGCTGTGTG
CACGAACCCCCCGTTCAGCCCGACCGCTGCGCCTTATCCGGTAACTATCGTCTTGAGTCCAACCCGGTAA
GACACGACTTATCGCCACTGGCAGCAGCCACTGGTAACAGGATTAGCAGAGCGAGGTATGTAGGCGGTGC
TACAGAGTTCTTGAAGTGGTGGCCTAACTACGGCTACACTAGAAGGACAGTATTTGGTATCTGCGCTCTG
CTGAAGCCAGTTACCTTCGGAAAAAGAGTTGGTAGCTCTTGATCCGGCAAACAAACCACCGCTGGTAGCG
GTGGTTTTTTTGTTTGCAAGCAGCAGATTACGCGCAGAAAAAAAGGATCTCAAGAAGATCCTTTGATCTT
TTCTACGGGGTCCTGATGAATCCCCTAATGATTTTGGTAAAAATCATTAAGTTAAGGTGGATACACATCT
TGTCATATGATCAAATGGTTTCGCGAAAAATCAATAATCAGACAACAAGATGTGCGAACTCGATATTTTA
CACGACTCTCTTTACCAATTCTGCCCCGAATTACACTTAAAACGACTCAACAGCTTAACGTTGGCTTGCC
ACGCATTACTTGACTGTAAAACTCTCACTCTTACCGAACTTGGCCGTAACCTGCCAACCAAAGCGAGAAC
AAAACATAACATCAAACGAATCGACCGATTGTTAGGTAATCGTCACCTCCACAAAGAGCGACTCGCTGTA
TACCGTTGGCATGCTAGCTTTATCTGTTCGGGCAATACGATGCCCATTGTACTTGTTGACTGGTCTGATA
TTCGTGAGCAAAAACGACTTATGGTATTGCGAGCTTCAGTCGCACTACACGGTCGTTCTGTTACTCTTTA
TGAGAAAGCGTTCCCGCTTTCAGAGCAATGTTCAAAGAAAGCTCATGACCAATTTCTAGCCGACCTTGCG
AGCATTCTACCGAGTAACACCACACCGCTCATTGTCAGTGATGCTGGCTTTAAAGTGCCATGGTATAAAT
CCGTTGAGAAGCTGGGTTGGTACTGGTTAAGTCGAGTAAGAGGAAAAGTACAATATGCAGACCTAGGAGC
GGAAAACTGGAAACCTATCAGCAACTTACATGATATGTCATCTAGTCACTCAAAGACTTTAGGCTATAAG
AGGCTGACTAAAAGCAATCCAATCTCATGCCAAATTCTATTGTATAAATCTCGCTCTAAAGGCCGAAAAA
ATCAGCGCTCGACACGGACTCATTGTCACCACCCGTCACCTAAAATCTACTCAGCGTCGGCAAAGGAGCC
ATGGGTTCTAGCAACTAACTTACCTGTTGAAATTCGAACACCCAAACAACTTGTTAATATCTATTCGAAG
CGAATGCAGATTGAAGAAACCTTCCGAGACTTGAAAAGTCCTGCCTACGGACTAGGCCTACGCCATAGCC
GAACGAGCAGCTCAGAGCGTTTTGATATCATGCTGCTAATCGCCCTGATGCTTCAACTAACATGTTGGCT
TGCGGGCGTTCATGCTCAGAAACAAGGTTGGGACAAGCACTTCCAGGCTAACACAGTCAGAAATCGAAAC
GTACTCTCAACAGTTCGCTTAGGCATGGAAGTTTTGCGGCATTCTGGCTACACAATAACAAGGGAAGACT
TACTCGTGGCTGCAACCCTACTAGCTCAAAATTTATTCACACATGGTTACGCTTTGGGGAAATTATGAGG
GGATCTCTCAGTACGGGGTCTGACGCTCAGTGGAACGAAAACTCACGTTAAGGGATTTTGGTCATGCAAT
GTTATGGAGCAGCAACGATGTTACGCAGCAGGGCAGTCGCCCTAAAACAAAGTTAAACATCATGAGGGAA
GCGGTGATCGCCGAAGTATCGACTCAACTATCAGAGGTAGTTGGCGTCATCGAGCGCCATCTCGAACCGA
CGTTGCTGGCCGTACATTTGTACGGCTCCGCAGTGGATGGCGGCCTGAAGCCACACAGTGATATTGATTT
GCTGGTTACGGTGACCGTAAGGCTTGATGAAACAACGCGGCGAGCTTTGATCAACGACCTTTTGGAAACT
TCGGCTTCCCCTGGAGAGAGCGAGATTCTCCGCGCTGTAGAAGTCACCATTGTTGTGCACGACGACATCA
TTCCGTGGCGTTATCCAGCTAAGCGCGAACTGCAATTTGGAGAATGGCAGCGCAATGACATTCTTGCAGG
TATCTTCGAGCCAGCCACGATCGACATTGATCTGGCTATCTTGCTGACAAAAGCAAGAGAACATAGCGTT
GCCTTGGTAGGTCCAGCGGCGGAGGAACTCTTTGATCCGGTTCCTGAACAGGATCTATTTGAGGCGCTAA
ATGAAACCTTAACGCTATGGAACTCGCCGCCCGACTGGGCTGGCGATGAGCGAAATGTAGTGCTTACGTT
GTCCCGCATTTGGTACAGCGCAGTAACCGGCAAAATCGCGCCGAAGGATGTCGCTGCCGACTGGGCAATG
GAGCGCCTGCCGGCCCAGTATCAGCCCGTCATACTTGAAGCTAGACAGGCTTATCTTGGACAAGAAGAAG
ATCGCTTGGCCTCGCGCGCAGATCAGTTGGAAGAATTTGTCCACTACGTGAAAGGCGAGATCACCAAGGT
AGTCGGCAAATAATAACAAGACGAACTCCAATTCACTGTTCCTTGCATTCTAAAACCTTAAATACCAGAA
AACAGCTTTTTCAAAGTTGTTTTCAAAGTTGGCGTATAACATAGTATCGACGGAGCCGATTTTGAAACCG
CGGTGATCACAGGCAGCAACGCTCTGTCATCGTTACAATCAACATGCTACCCTCCGCGAGATCATCCGTG
TTTCAAACCCGGCAGCTTAGTTGCCGTTCTTCCGAATAGCATCGGTAACATGAGCAAAGTCTGCCGCCTT
ACAACGGCTCTCCCGCTGACGCCGTCCCGGACTGATGGGCTGCCTGTATCGAGTGGTGATTTTGTGCCGA
GCTGCCGGTCGGGGAGCTGTTGGCTGGCTGG
Features (pLannotate 1.2.2; 25 found; start..end, strand, type, name):
      1..25      +  misc_feature   LB T-DNA repeat: left border repeat from nopaline C58 T-DNA
    111..363     -  terminator     MAS terminator: mannopine synthase terminator
    376..924     -  CDS            bar: PAT_STRHY - Experimental evidence at protein level: Swiss-Prot protein existence level 1. Inactivates phosphinothricin (PPT) by transfer of an acetyl group from acetyl CoA. Can also acetylate demethylphosphinothricin but not PTT or glutamate. This enzyme is an effector of phosphinothricin tripeptide (PTT or bialaphos) resistance. From Streptomyces hygroscopicus. Introduced by genetic manipulation and expressed in glufosinate-tolerant maize by Dekalb Genetics.
    930..1310    -  promoter       MAS promoter: mannopine synthase promoter (Velten et al., 1984)
   3562..3626    +  misc_feature   MCS: multiple cloning site
   3631..3755    +  protein_bind   attR1: mutant version of attR; recombination site for the Gateway® LR reaction LR Clonase™
   3780..3810    +  promoter       lac UV5 promoter: E. coli lac promoter with an "up" mutation
   3834..3863    +  promoter       cat promoter (fragment): promoter of the E. coli cat gene encoding chloramphenicol acetyltransferase
   3864..4520    +  CDS            cat: CAT_ECOLX - Experimental evidence at protein level: Swiss-Prot protein existence level 1. This enzyme is an effector of chloramphenicol resistance in bacteria. From Escherichia coli. This protein is used as a marker in many commonly used cloning vectors, such as pACYC184.
   4702..4860    +  CDS            ccdA (fragment): CCDA_ECO57 - Also known as H, letA. Experimental evidence at protein level: Swiss-Prot protein existence level 1. Antitoxin component of a type II toxin-antitoxin (TA) system which inhibits the post-segregational killing (PSK) of plasmid-free cells, also referred to as a plasmid addiction system. Binds to and blocks the activity of CcdB; will also remove bound CcdB protein from the CcdB-GyrA complex by forming a CcdA-CcdB complex, a process termed rejuvenation. Functions as a transcriptional corepressor for the ccdAB operon, repression also requires CcdB (By similarity). From Escherichia coli
   4865..5167    +  CDS            ccdB: CCDB_ECOLI - Also known as G, letB, letD. Experimental evidence at protein level: Swiss-Prot protein existence level 1. Toxic component of a type II toxin-antitoxin (TA) system, functioning in plasmid maintainence. Responsible for the post- segregational killing (PSK) of plasmid-free cells, also referred to as a plasmid addiction system. Half-life of over 2 hours. Cell killing by CcdB is accompanied by filamentation, defects in chromosome and plasmid segregation, defects in cell division, formation of anucleate cells, decreased DNA synthesis and plasmid loss. Interferes with the activity of DN
   5211..5335    -  protein_bind   attR2: mutant version of attR; recombination site for the Gateway® LR reaction LR Clonase™
   5394..6101    +  terminator     OCS terminator: octopine synthase terminator
   6129..6283    +  CDS            lacZα (fragment): LacZα fragment of β-galactosidase; lacZ fragment
   6349..6373    +  misc_feature   RB T-DNA repeat: right border repeat from nopaline C58 T-DNA
   6713..7114    +  CDS            Y4CG_SINFN (fragment): Protein inferred from homology: Swiss-Prot protein existence level 3. From Sinorhizobium fredii (strain NBRC 101917 / NGR234).
   7674..8303    +  CDS            pVS1 StaA: stability protein from the Pseudomonas plasmid pVS1 (Heeb et al., 2000)
   8732..9805    +  CDS            pVS1 RepA: replication protein from the Pseudomonas plasmid pVS1 (Heeb et al., 2000)
   9871..10065   +  rep_origin     pVS1 oriV: origin of replication for the Pseudomonas plasmid pVS1 (Heeb et al., 2000)
  10268..10307   +  CDS            rop (fragment): Rop protein, which maintains plasmids at low copy number; rop
  10409..10549   +  misc_feature   bom: basis of mobility region from pBR322
  10735..11323   -  rep_origin     ori: high-copy-number ColE1/pMB1/pBR322/pUC origin of replication
  11397..11466   -  ncRNA          RNA-OUT: Accession: RF00240 - RNA-OUT
  12739..12795   +  CDS            GmR (fragment): gentamycin acetyltransferase; aacC1; confers resistance to gentamycin
  12802..13593   +  CDS            SmR: aminoglycoside adenylyltransferase (Murphy, 1985); aadA; confers resistance to spectinomycin and streptomycin
