[The description below was written by a language model from this plasmid's Addgene catalogue record and pLannotate feature annotations shown in this document.]
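Description:
pJRA110 is an empty Gateway destination binary vector, built on the pJRA-GW backbone, for Agrobacterium-mediated plant transformation. Outside the T-DNA, the backbone carries a high-copy ColE1/pUC-type origin with the pBR322 bom site for propagation in E. coli, and the pVS1 oriV with the RepA replication and StaA stability proteins for maintenance in Agrobacterium. Bacterial selection relies on the aadA (SmR) spectinomycin/streptomycin resistance gene. The chloramphenicol resistance gene inside the Gateway cassette provides a second selection while the vector is unrecombined. Because the cassette also encodes the CcdB gyrase toxin, the empty vector must be grown in a ccdB-tolerant strain.

Between the nopaline-type left and right T-DNA borders are two units. Near the left border, the bar gene (phosphinothricin acetyltransferase) sits between the mannopine synthase promoter and terminator, giving Basta (glufosinate) selection of transformed plants. The expression unit contains a multiple cloning site, the attR1–cat–ccdB–attR2 Gateway cassette and the octopine synthase terminator. According to the catalogue entry, this unit is driven by the Arabidopsis UBQ10 promoter and encodes the StayGold fluorescent protein upstream of the cassette. The automated feature table does not annotate either element, and they presumably lie in the unannotated stretch between the MAS promoter and the cloning site.

An LR reaction with an entry clone replaces the cat/ccdB cassette with a gene of interest. ccdB then counter-selects unrecombined plasmid in standard E. coli strains. The resulting plasmid expresses an N-terminal StayGold fusion from the UBQ10 promoter, which suits live imaging of protein localisation or abundance in transformed plants.
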