Addgene plasmid #209343: pJRA110
Purpose: (Empty Backbone) Gateway cloning compatible binary vector for agrobacterium mediated transformation. Arabidopsis UBQ10 promoter expression of N-terminal StayGold fusion protein.
Depositing lab: Lucia Strader. Depositing organization: Duke University. Publication: An improved toolkit of gateway- and gibson assembly-compatible vectors for protoplast transfection and agrobacterium-mediated plant transformation. Allen JR, Flanagan M, Pathak S, Emenecker SK, Emenecker RJ, Strader LC. BMC Res Notes. 2025 Apr 8;18(1):149. doi: 10.1186/s13104-025-07231-1. PubMed 40200324.
Backbone
  Vector backbone: pJRA-GW
  Vector type: Plant Expression
  Selectable markers: Basta
Growth in bacteria
  Bacterial resistance: Chloramphenicol and Spectinomycin, 25 & 50 μg/mL
  Growth temperature: 37°C
  Growth strain: ccdB Survival
  Copy number: High Copy
Gene/Insert
  Gene/Insert name: None
Terms and licenses: Academic/Nonprofit Terms; Industry Terms: Not Available to Industry
Depositor comments: Please visit https://doi.org/10.21203/rs.3.rs-3558280/v1 for preprint.
How to cite: pJRA110 was a gift from Lucia Strader (Addgene plasmid # 209343 ; http://n2t.net/addgene:209343 ; RRID:Addgene_209343)
